>Addgene plasmid #207923 | pMP073 | addgene full sequence | sequence record 415148 | Addgene NGS Result
TGTTTACACCACAATATATCCTGCCACCAGCCAGCCAACAGCTCCCCGACCGGCAGCTCGGCACAAAATC
ACCACTCGATACAGGCAGCCCATCAGTCCGGGACGGCGTCAGCGGGAGAGCCGTTGTAAGGCGGCAGACT
TTGCTCATGTTACCGATGCTATTCGGAAGAACGGCAACTAAGCTGCCGGGTTTGAAACACGGATGATCTC
GCGGAGGGTAGCATGTTGATTGTAACGATGACAGAGCGTTGCTGCCTGTGATCACCGCGGTTTCAAAATC
GGCTCCGTCGATACTATGTTATACGCCAACTTTGAAAACAACTTTGAAAAAGCTGTTTTCTGGTATTTAA
GGTTTTAGAATGCAAGGAACAGTGAATTGGAGTTCGTCTTGTTATAATTAGCTTCTTGGGGTATCTTTAA
ATACTGTAGAAAAGAGGAAGGAAATAATAAGTTCTGTTATGAGCCATATTCAACGGGAAACGTCTTGCTC
AAGGCCGCGATTAAATTCCAACATGGATGCTGATTTATATGGGTATAAATGGGCTCGCGATAATGTCGGG
CAATCAGGTGCGACAATCTACCGATTGTATGGGAAGCCCGATGCGCCAGAGTTGTTTCTGAAACATGGCA
AAGGTAGCGTTGCCAATGATGTTACAGATGAGATGGTCAGACTAAACTGGCTGACGGAATTTATGCCTCT
TCCGACCATCAAGCATTTTATCCGTACTCCTGATGATGCATGGTTACTCACCACTGCGATCCCAGGGAAA
ACAGCATTCCAGGTATTAGAAGAATATCCTGATTCAGGTGAAAATATTGTTGATGCGCTGGCAGTGTTCC
TGCGCCGGTTGCATTCGATTCCTGTTTGTAATTGTCCTTTTAACAGCGATCGCGTATTTCGACTCGCTCA
GGCGCAATCACGAATGAATAACGGTTTGGTTGATGCGAGTGATTTTGATGACGAGCGTAATGGCTGGCCT
GTTGAACAAGTCTGGAAAGAAATGCATAAACTTTTGCCATTCTCACCGGATTCAGTCGTCACTCATGGTG
ATTTCTCACTTGATAACCTTATTTTTGACGAGGGGAAATTAATAGGTTGTATTGATGTTGGACGAGTCGG
AATCGCAGACCGATACCAGGATCTTGCCATCCTATGGAACTGCCTCGGTGAGTTTTCTCCTTCATTACAG
AAACGGCTTTTTCAAAAATATGGTATTGATAATCCTGATATGAATAAATTGCAGTTTCATTTGATGCTCG
ATGAGTTTTTCTAATCACCTAGAATGCATGACCAAAATCCCTTAACGTGAGTTTTCGTTCCACTGAGCGT
CAGACCCCGTAGAAAAGATCAAAGGATCTTCTTGAGATCCTTTTTTTCTGCGCGTAATCTGCTGCTTGCA
AACAAAAAAACCACCGCTACCAGCGGTGGTTTGTTTGCCGGATCAAGAGCTACCAACTCTTTTTCCGAAG
GTAACTGGCTTCAGCAGAGCGCAGATACCAAATACTGTCCTTCTAGTGTAGCCGTAGTTAGGCCACCACT
TCAAGAACTCTGTAGCACCGCCTACATACCTCGCTCTGCTAATCCTGTTACCAGTGGCTGCTGCCAGTGG
CGATAAGTCGTGTCTTACCGGGTTGGACTCAAGACGATAGTTACCGGATAAGGCGCAGCGGTCGGGCTGA
ACGGGGGGTTCGTGCACACAGCCCAGCTTGGAGCGAACGACCTACACCGAACTGAGATACCTACAGCGTG
AGCTATGAGAAAGCGCCACGCTTCCCGAAGGGAGAAAGGCGGACAGGTATCCGGTAAGCGGCAGGGTCGG
AACAGGAGAGCGCACGAGGGAGCTTCCAGGGGGAAACGCCTGGTATCTTTATAGTCCTGTCGGGTTTCGC
CACCTCTGACTTGAGCGTCGATTTTTGTGATGCTCGTCAGGGGGGCGGAGCCTATGGAAAAACGCCAGCA
ACGCGGCCTTTTTACGGTTCCTGGCCTTTTGCTGGCCTTTTGCTCACATGTTCTTTCCTGCGTTATCCCC
TGATTCTGTGGATAACCGTATTACCGCCTTTGAGTGAGCTGATACCGCTCGCCGCAGCCGAACGACCGAG
CGCAGCGAGTCAGTGAGCGAGGAAGCGGAAGAGCGCCTGATGCGGTATTTTCTCCTTACGCATCTGTGCG
GTATTTCACACCGCATATGGTGCACTCTCAGTACAATCTGCTCTGATGCCGCATAGTTAAGCCAGTATAC
ACTCCGCTATCGCTACGTGACTGGGTCATGGCTGCGCCCCGACACCCGCCAACACCCGCTGACGCGCCCT
GACGGGCTTGTCTGCTCCCGGCATCCGCTTACAGACAAGCTGTGACCGTCACCGGGAGCTGCATGTGTCA
GAGGTTTTCACCGTCATCACCGAAACGCGCGAGGCAGGGTGCCTTGATGTGGGCGCCGGCGGTCGAGTGG
CGACGGCGCGGCTTGTCCGCGCCCTGGTAGATTGCCTGGCCGTAGGCCAGCCATTTTTGAGCGGCCAGCG
GCCGCGATAGGCCGACGCGAAGCGGCGGGGCGTAGGGAGCGCAGCGACCGAAGGGTAGGCGCTTTTTGCA
GCTCTTCGGCTGTGCGCTGGCCAGACAGTTATGCACAGGCCAGGCGGGTTTTAAGAGTTTTAATAAGTTT
TAAAGAGTTTTAGGCGGAAAAATCGCCTTTTTTCTCTTTTATATCAGTCACTTACATGTGTGACCGGTTC
CCAATGTACGGCTTTGGGTTCCCAATGTACGGGTTCCGGTTCCCAATGTACGGCTTTGGGTTCCCAATGT
ACGTGCTATCCACAGGAAAGAGTCCTTTTCGACCTTTTTCCCCTGCTAGGGCAATTTGCCCTAGCATCTG
CTCCGTACATTAGGAACCGGCGGATGCTTCGCCCTCGATCAGGTTGCGGTAGCGCATGACTAGGATCGGG
CCAGCCTGCCCCGCCTCCTCCTTCAAATCGTACTCCGGCAGGTCATTTGACCCGATCAGCTTGCGCACGG
TGAAACAGAACTTCTTGAACTCTCCGGCGCTGCCACTGCGTTCGTAGATCGTCTTGAACAACCATCTGGC
TTCTGCCTTGCCTGCGGCGCGGCGTGCCAGGCGGTAGAGAAAACGGCCGATGCCGGGATCGATCAAAAAG
TAATCGGGGTGAACCGTCAGCACGTCCGGGTTCTTGCCTTCTGTGATCTCGCGGTACATCCAATCAGCTA
GCTCGATCTCGATGTACTCCGGCCGCCCGGTTTCGCTCTTTACGATCTTGTAGCGGCTAATCAAGGCTTC
ACCCTCGGATACCGTCACCAGGCGGCCGTTCTTGGCCTTCTTCGTACGCTGCATGGCAACGTGCGTGGTG
TTTAACCGAATGCAGGTTTCTACCAGGTCGTCTTTCTGCTTTCCGCCATCGGCTCGCCGGCAGAACTTGA
GTACGTCCGCAACGTGTGGACGGAACACGCGGCCGGGCTTGTCTCCCTTCCCTTCCCGGTATCGGTTCAT
GGATTCGGTTAGATGGGAAACCGCCATCAGTACCAGGTCGTAATCCCACACACTGGCCATGCCGGCCGGC
CCTGCGGAAACCTCTACGTGCCCGTCTGGAAGCTCGTAGCGGATCACCTCGCCAGCTCGTCGGTCACGCT
TCGACAGACGGAAAACGGCCACGTCCATGATGCTGCGACTATCGCGGGTGCCCACGTCATAGAGCATCGG
AACGAAAAAATCTGGTTGCTCGTCGCCCTTGGGCGGCTTCCTAATCGACGGCGCACCGGCTGCCGGCGGT
TGCCGGGATTCTTTGCGGATTCGATCAGCGGCCGCTTGCCACGATTCACCGGGGCGTGCTTCTGCCTCGA
TGCGTTGCCGCTGGGCGGCCTGCGCGGCCTTCAACTTCTCCACCAGGTCATCACCCAGCGCCGCGCCGAT
TTGTACCGGGCCGGATGGTTTGCGACCGCTCACGCCGATTCCTCGGGCTTGGGGGTTCCAGTGCCATTGC
AGGGCCGGCAGGCAACCCAGCCGCTTACGCCTGGCCAACCGCCCGTTCCTCCACACATGGGGCATTCCAC
GGCGTCGGTGCCTGGTTGTTCTTGATTTTCCATGCCGCCTCCTTTAGCCGCTAAAATTCATCTACTCATT
TATTCATTTGCTCATTTACTCTGGTAGCTGCGCGATGTATTCAGATAGCAGCTCGGTAATGGTCTTGCCT
TGGCGTACCGCGTACATCTTCAGCTTGGTGTGATCCTCCGCCGGCAACTGAAAGTTGACCCGCTTCATGG
CTGGCGTGTCTGCCAGGCTGGCCAACGTTGCAGCCTTGCTGCTGCGTGCGCTCGGACGGCCGGCACTTAG
CGTGTTTGTGCTTTTGCTCATTTTCTCTTTACCTCATTAACTCAAATGAGTTTTGATTTAATTTCAGCGG
CCAGCGCCTGGACCTCGCGGGCAGCGTCGCCCTCGGGTTCTGATTCAAGAACGGTTGTGCCGGCGGCGGC
AGTGCCTGGGTAGCTCACGCGCTGCGTGATACGGGACTCAAGAATGGGCAGCTCGTACCCGGCCAGCGCC
TCGGCAACCTCACCGCCGATGCGCGTGCCTTTGATCGCCCGCGACACGACAAAGGCCGCTTGTAGCCTTC
CATCCGTGACCTCAATGCGCTGCTTAACCAGCTCCACCAGGTCGGCGGTGGCCCATATGTCGTAAGGGCT
TGGCTGCACCGGAATCAGCACGAAGTCGGCTGCCTTGATCGCGGACACAGCCAAGTCCGCCGCCTGGGGC
GCTCCGTCGATCACTACGAAGTCGCGCCGGCCGATGGCCTTCACGTCGCGGTCAATCGTCGGGCGGTCGA
TGCCGACAACGGTTAGCGGTTGATCTTCCCGCACGGCCGCCCAATCGCGGGCACTGCCCTGGGGATCGGA
ATCGACTAACAGAACATCGGCCCCGGCGAGTTGCAGGGCGCGGGCTAGATGGGTTGCGATGGTCGTCTTG
CCTGACCCGCCTTTCTGGTTAAGTACAGCGATAACCTTCATGCGTTCCCCTTGCGTATTTGTTTATTTAC
TCATCGCATCATATACGCAGCGACCGCATGACGCAAGCTGTTTTACTCAAATACACATCACCTTTTTAGA
CGGCGGCGCTCGGTTTCTTCAGCGGCCAAGCTGGCCGGCCAGGCCGCCAGCTTGGCATCAGACAAACCGG
CCAGGATTTCATGCAGCCGCACGGTTGAGAGGTGCGCGGGCGGCTCGAACACGTACCCGGCCGCGATCAT
CTCCGCCTCGATCTCTTCGGTAATGAAAAACGGTTCGTCCTGGCCGTCCTGGTGCGGTTTCATGCTTGTT
CCTCTTGGCGTTCATTCTCGGCGGCCGCCAGGGCGTCGGCCTCGGTCAATGCGTCCTCACGGAAGGCACC
GCGCCGCCTGGCCTCGGTGGGCGTCACTTCCTCGCTGCGCTCAAGTGCGCGGTACAGGGTCGAGCGATGC
ACGCCAAGCAGTGCAGCCGCCTCTTTCACGGTGCGGCCTTCCTGGTCGATCAGCTCGCGGGCGTGCGCGA
TCTGTGCCGGGGTGAGGGTAGGGCGGGGGCCAAACTTCACGCCTCGGGCCTTGGCGGCCTCGCGCCCGCT
CCGGGTGCGGTCGATGATTAGGGAACGCTCGAACTCGGCAATGCCGGCGAACACGGTCAACACCATGCGG
CCGGCCGGCGTGGTGGTGTCGGCCCACGGCTCTGCCAGGCTACGCAGGCCCGCGCCGGCCTCCTGGATGC
GCTCGGCAATGTCCAGTAGGTCGCGGGTGCTGCGGGCCAGGCGGTCTAGCCTGGTCACTGTCACAACGTC
GCCAGGGCGTAGGTGGTCAAGCATCCTGGCCAGCTCCGGGCGGTCGCGCCTGGTGCCGGTGATCTTCTCG
GAAAACAGCTTGGTGCAGCCGGCCGCGTGCAGTTCGGCCCGTTGGTTGGTCAAGTCCTGGTCGTCGGTGC
TGACGCGGGCATAGCCCAGCAGGCCAGCGGCGGCGCTCTTGTTCATGGCGTAATGTCTCCGGTTCTAGTC
GCAAGTATTCTACTTTATGCGACTAAAACACGCGACAAGAAAACGCCAGGAAAAGGGCAGGGCGGCAGCC
TGTCGCGTAACTTAGGACTTGTGCGACATGTCGTTTTCAGATGACGGCTGCACTGAACGTCAGAAGCCGA
CTGCACTATAGCAGCGGAGGGGTTGGATCAAAGTACTTTGATCCCGAGGGGAACCCTGTGGTTGGCATGC
ACATACAAATGGACGAACGGATAAACCTTTTCACGCCCTTTTAAATATCCGATTATTCTAATAAACGCTC
TTTTCTCTTAGGTTTACCCGCCAATATATCCTGTCAGAATTACCATGGCACCTGCTACAGTCAGGAGTCT
CAATGGTAACTTTACTCTTTATTTAACCATACATTTTTTTTTATTTTTTTCACTTTGTTCTTCATCCACT
ATTGTTCTTTGTTCATCTTGAACAAAAGCTCCCTCCTTCTTTGTTCTTCATCCACCATTGTTCTTCATCA
ATCATTTGTATTGTAGCAGGTGCTCGAGCAATTCGTTA
Features (pLannotate 1.2.2; 10 found; start..end, strand, type, name):
      2..26      -  misc_feature   LB T-DNA repeat: left border repeat from nopaline C58 T-DNA
    459..1274    +  CDS            KanR: aminoglycoside phosphotransferase; aph(3')-Ia; confers resistance to kanamycin in bacteria or G418 (Geneticin®) in eukaryotes
   1362..1950    +  rep_origin     ori: high-copy-number ColE1/pMB1/pBR322/pUC origin of replication
   2136..2276    -  misc_feature   bom: basis of mobility region from pBR322
   2378..2417    -  CDS            rop (fragment): Rop protein, which maintains plasmids at low copy number; rop
   2620..2814    -  rep_origin     pVS1 oriV: origin of replication for the Pseudomonas plasmid pVS1 (Heeb et al., 2000)
   2880..3953    -  CDS            pVS1 RepA: replication protein from the Pseudomonas plasmid pVS1 (Heeb et al., 2000)
   4382..5011    -  CDS            pVS1 StaA: stability protein from the Pseudomonas plasmid pVS1 (Heeb et al., 2000)
   5571..5972    -  CDS            Y4CG_SINFN (fragment): Protein inferred from homology: Swiss-Prot protein existence level 3. From Sinorhizobium fredii (strain NBRC 101917 / NGR234).
   6312..6336    -  misc_feature   RB T-DNA repeat: right border repeat from nopaline C58 T-DNA
