[The description below was written by a language model from this plasmid's Addgene catalogue record and pLannotate feature annotations shown in this document.]
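Description:
pMP073, also designated pGBZ2j, is an empty "joker" destination vector from the GreenBraid part of the GreenGate 2.0 plant cloning toolkit, built on a pCAMBIA-type binary backbone. It carries no gene of interest. According to the record, its cloning site is a dummy stuffer flanked by two PaqCI sites. PaqCI is a type IIS restriction enzyme that cuts outside its recognition sequence, so digestion releases the dummy and leaves defined overhangs into which assembled modules can be ligated. The associated publication presents the system as a set of backwards-compatible add-ons for assembling complex transcriptional units and stacking them with GreenGate. The record does not explain what the "joker" role means within the braiding scheme, nor does it give the overhang identities.

The annotated 6,548 nt sequence shows the usual features of an Agrobacterium binary vector. Nopaline C58 left and right T-DNA border repeats lie about 200 nt apart across the origin of the circular sequence. No features are annotated in this short interval, which presumably holds the PaqCI–dummy–PaqCI cassette, and no plant selectable marker, promoter or terminator is annotated anywhere in the plasmid. Outside the borders, a high-copy ColE1/pUC-type origin supports replication in E. coli, alongside a pBR322 bom mobilisation region and a residual rop fragment. The pVS1 oriV, RepA and StaA elements provide replication and stable maintenance in Agrobacterium. Bacterial selection relies on the aph(3')-Ia kanamycin resistance gene. A short fragment with homology to a Sinorhizobium protein is also detected and is probably a backbone remnant. Once loaded with transcriptional units, derivatives would typically be used for Agrobacterium-mediated plant transformation.
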