Addgene plasmid #207923: pMP073
Purpose: (Empty Backbone) GreenBraid joker destination vector pGBZ2j - PaqCI - dummy - PaqCI
Depositing lab: Alexis Maizel. Depositing organization: Universitaet Heidelberg. Publication: GreenGate 2.0: Backwards compatible addons for assembly of complex transcriptional units and their stacking with GreenGate. Piepers M, Erbstein K, Reyes-Hernandez J, Song C, Tessi T, Petrasiunaite V, Faerber N, Distel K, Maizel A. PLoS One. 2023 Sep 8;18(9):e0290097. doi: 10.1371/journal.pone.0290097. eCollection 2023. PubMed 37682951.
Backbone
  Vector backbone: pCAMBIA
  Vector type: Plant Expression
Growth in bacteria
  Bacterial resistance: Kanamycin, 50 μg/mL
  Growth temperature: 37°C
  Growth strain: DH5alpha
  Copy number: High Copy
Gene/Insert
  Gene/Insert name: None
Terms and licenses: Academic/Nonprofit Terms; Industry Terms: Not Available to Industry
How to cite: pMP073 was a gift from Alexis Maizel (Addgene plasmid # 207923 ; http://n2t.net/addgene:207923 ; RRID:Addgene_207923)
